Addgene plasmid #124812: PyronicSF/pcDNA3.1(-)
Purpose: Highly resposive GFP-based pyruvate nanosensor.
Depositing lab: Luis Felipe Barros. Depositing organization: Centro de Estudios Cientificos. Publication: A highly responsive pyruvate sensor reveals pathway-regulatory role of the mitochondrial pyruvate carrier MPC. Arce-Molina R, Cortes-Molina F, Sandoval PY, Galaz A, Alegria K, Schirmeier S, Barros LF, San Martin A. Elife. 2020 Mar 6;9. pii: 53917. doi: 10.7554/eLife.53917. PubMed 32142409.
Backbone
  Vector backbone: pcDNA3.1(-)
  Backbone manufacturer: ThermoFisher
  Backbone size w/o insert (bp): 5427
  Total vector size (bp): 6927
  Vector type: Mammalian Expression
  Selectable markers: Neomycin (select with G418)
Growth in bacteria
  Bacterial resistance: Ampicillin, 100 μg/mL
  Growth temperature: 37°C
  Growth strain: DH5alpha
  Copy number: High Copy
Gene/Insert
  Gene/Insert name: PyronicSF (alt name: Pyruvate Optical Nano-Indicator from CECs Single-Fluorophore)
  Species: Synthetic
  Insert size (bp): 1500
  Promoter: CMV
  Cloning method: Restriction Enzyme; 5′ cloning site XhoI (not destroyed); 3′ cloning site XhoI (not destroyed)
  Sequencing primers: 5′ T7 Promoter; 3′ BGH Reverse
Terms and licenses: Academic/Nonprofit Terms; Industry Terms: Not Available to Industry
Depositor comments: Please visit https://www.biorxiv.org/content/10.1101/611806v1 for BioRxiv preprint
How to cite: PyronicSF/pcDNA3.1(-) was a gift from Luis Felipe Barros (Addgene plasmid # 124812 ; http://n2t.net/addgene:124812 ; RRID:Addgene_124812)
