[The description below was written by a language model from this plasmid's Addgene catalogue record and pLannotate feature annotations shown in this document.]
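Description:
PyronicSF/pcDNA3.1(-) is a mammalian expression plasmid of about 6.9 kb, built on the commercial pcDNA3.1(-) backbone, that encodes a genetically encoded, single-fluorophore fluorescent sensor for pyruvate. It is maintained in E. coli through a high-copy ColE1/pUC-type origin with ampicillin selection (AmpR under its own bla promoter). It also carries an f1 origin, which allows single-stranded DNA production. For selection in mammalian cells, an SV40 early promoter drives the neomycin phosphotransferase gene, followed by an SV40 polyadenylation signal, giving G418 resistance. Small annotated fragments of ble, lacI, a lac promoter/operator and a truncated HIV-1 LTR are likely backbone remnants or short homology hits rather than functional elements.

The roughly 1.5 kb synthetic insert, cloned at XhoI sites on both ends, lies between the CMV immediate-early enhancer/promoter and the bovine growth hormone polyadenylation signal. A T7 promoter sits upstream of the insert and also serves as a sequencing primer site. The feature table shows a portion of the E. coli pyruvate-responsive transcriptional repressor PdhR joined directly to a GFP-derived coding sequence annotated as cEGFP. About 250 bp between the end of the fluorescent protein and the polyA signal is unannotated, and the record does not say what it encodes. The arrangement fits a design in which pyruvate binding to the PdhR moiety changes the fluorescence of the attached GFP variant, although the record does not describe the mechanism in detail. The sensor is described as a highly responsive pyruvate nanosensor. The associated publication used it to examine the regulatory role of the mitochondrial pyruvate carrier, which points to its use in live-cell imaging of pyruvate dynamics in transfected cells.
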