Features (pLannotate 1.2.2; 21 found; start..end, strand, type, name):
     28..80      -  misc_feature   bom (fragment): basis of mobility region from pBR322
    235..614     +  enhancer       CMV enhancer: human cytomegalovirus immediate early enhancer
    615..818     +  promoter       CMV promoter: human cytomegalovirus (CMV) immediate early promoter
    814..847     +  LTR            5' LTR (truncated) (fragment): truncated 5' long terminal repeat (LTR) from HIV-1
    863..881     +  promoter       T7 promoter: promoter for bacteriophage T7 RNA polymerase
    989..1552    +  CDS            pdhR (fragment): PDHR_ECOLI - Also known as aceC, genA, yacB. Experimental evidence at protein level: Swiss-Prot protein existence level 1. Transcriptional repressor for the pyruvate dehydrogenase complex genes aceEF and lpd. From Escherichia coli (strain K12).
   1553..2281    +  CDS            cEGFP: cEGFP is a basic (constitutively fluorescent) green fluorescent protein published in 2008, derived from Aequorea victoria.
   2527..2751    +  polyA_signal   bGH poly(A) signal: bovine growth hormone polyadenylation signal
   2755..2776    +  promoter       SV40 promoter (fragment): SV40 enhancer and early promoter
   2797..3225    +  rep_origin     f1 ori (sequence partly withheld): f1 bacteriophage origin of replication; arrow indicates direction of (+) strand synthesis
   3239..3568    +  promoter       SV40 promoter: SV40 enhancer and early promoter
   3635..4426    +  CDS            neo: KKA2_KLEPN - Also known as kan, nptII. Experimental evidence at protein level: Swiss-Prot protein existence level 1. Resistance to kanamycin, neomycin, paromomycin, ribostamycin, butirosin and gentamicin B. From Klebsiella pneumoniae.
   4450..4608    +  CDS            ble (fragment): BLE_KLEPN - Experimental evidence at protein level: Swiss-Prot protein existence level 1. Binding protein with a strong affinity to the bleomycin family of antibiotics. Binds to CL990; an antimitotic-antibiotic compound. From Klebsiella pneumoniae.
   4603..4724    +  polyA_signal   SV40 poly(A) signal: SV40 polyadenylation signal
   4797..4813    -  protein_bind   lac operator: The lac repressor binds to the lac operator to inhibit transcription in E. coli. This inhibition can be relieved by adding lactose or isopropyl-β-D-thiogalactopyranoside (IPTG). lac repressor encoded by lacI
   4821..4851    -  promoter       lac promoter: promoter for the E. coli lac operon
   4866..4887    -  protein_bind   CAP binding site: CAP binding activates transcription in the presence of cAMP. E. coli catabolite activator protein
   4900..4992    -  CDS            lacI (fragment): lac repressor; lacI; The lac repressor binds to the lac operator to inhibit transcription in E. coli. This inhibition can be relieved by adding lactose or isopropyl-β-D-thiogalactopyranoside (IPTG).
   5175..5763    -  rep_origin     ori: high-copy-number ColE1/pMB1/pBR322/pUC origin of replication
   5934..6794    -  CDS            AmpR: β-lactamase; bla; confers resistance to ampicillin, carbenicillin, and related antibiotics
   6795..6899    -  promoter       AmpR promoter: bla
>Addgene plasmid #124812 | PyronicSF/pcDNA3.1(-) | addgene full sequence | sequence record 244046 | Addgene NGS Result
GACGGATCGGGAGATCTCCCGATCCCCTATGGTGCACTCTCAGTACAATCTGCTCTGATGCCGCATAGTT
AAGCCAGTATCTGCTCCCTGCTTGTGTGTTGGAGGTCGCTGAGTAGTGCGCGAGCAAAATTTAAGCTACA
ACAAGGCAAGGCTTGACCGACAATTGCATGAAGAATCTGCTTAGGGTTAGGCGTTTTGCGCTGCTTCGCG
ATGTACGGGCCAGATATACGCGTTGACATTGATTATTGACTAGTTATTAATAGTAATCAATTACGGGGTC
ATTAGTTCATAGCCCATATATGGAGTTCCGCGTTACATAACTTACGGTAAATGGCCCGCCTGGCTGACCG
CCCAACGACCCCCGCCCATTGACGTCAATAATGACGTATGTTCCCATAGTAACGCCAATAGGGACTTTCC
ATTGACGTCAATGGGTGGAGTATTTACGGTAAACTGCCCACTTGGCAGTACATCAAGTGTATCATATGCC
AAGTACGCCCCCTATTGACGTCAATGACGGTAAATGGCCCGCCTGGCATTATGCCCAGTACATGACCTTA
TGGGACTTTCCTACTTGGCAGTACATCTACGTATTAGTCATCGCTATTACCATGGTGATGCGGTTTTGGC
AGTACATCAATGGGCGTGGATAGCGGTTTGACTCACGGGGATTTCCAAGTCTCCACCCCATTGACGTCAA
TGGGAGTTTGTTTTGGCACCAAAATCAACGGGACTTTCCAAAATGTCGTAACAACTCCGCCCCATTGACG
CAAATGGGCGGTAGGCGTGTACGGTGGGAGGTCTATATAAGCAGAGCTCTCTGGCTAACTAGAGAACCCA
CTGCTTACTGGCTTATCGAAATTAATACGACTCACTATAGGGAGACCCAAGCTGGCTAGCGTTTAAACGG
GCCCTCTAGACTCGAGCGGCCGCCACTGTGCTGGATATCTGCAGAATTCCACCACACTGGACTAGTGGAT
CCCTCGAGATGGCATATAGCAAAATTCGGCAGCCCAAACTGAGCGATGTGATTGAGCAGCAGCTGGAGTT
TCTGATTCTGGAAGGCACCCTGAGACCTGGAGAGAAACTGCCCCCTGAGCGCGAACTCGCCAAGCAGTTC
GACGTGAGTCGACCATCACTGAGGGAGGCTATCCAGAGGCTGGAAGCAAAGGGACTGCTCCTGAGGAGAC
AGGGAGGAGGGACTTTCGTGCAGAGCTCCCTGTGGCAGAGCTTCAGCGACCCCCTGGTCGAGCTCCTGTC
TGACCACCCAGAAAGTCAGTACGATCTCCTGGAGACAAGACATGCTCTGGAAGGCATCGCCGCTTACTAT
GCAGCCCTGCGGTCCACTGACGAGGATAAGGAACGCATCCGAGAGCTGCACCATGCCATTGAACTCGCTC
AGCAGTCAGGAGACCTGGATGCAGAGAGCAACGCCGTGCTGCAGTACCAGATTGCAGTCACCGAGGCTGC
ACACAATGTGGTCCTCCTGCATCTCCTGAGGTGCATGGAGCCAATGCTGGCCCAGAACGTGAGACAGAAT
TTTGAGCTCCTGCTCGAAAACGTCTATATCAAGGCCGACAAGCAGAAAAACGGCATTAAGGCTAACTTCA
AGATCAGACACAACATCGAGGATGGTGGCGTGCAGCTGGCCTACCATTATCAGCAGAACACACCAATCGG
AGACGGACCAGTGCTGCTCCCAGATAATCACTACCTGAGCGTCCAGTCCAAGCTGTCTAAAGACCCTAAC
GAGAAGCGGGATCATATGGTGCTGCTCGAATTTGTCACAGCCGCTGGGATCACTCTGGGTATGGACGAGC
TCTATAAAGGAGGGACCGGTGGCAGTATGGTGTCAAAGGGCGAGGAACTGTTCACAGGAGTGGTCCCCAT
TCTGGTGGAGCTCGACGGCGATGTCAATGGACACAAATTTTCCGTGTCTGGCGAGGGCGAAGGAGATGCT
ACCTACGGGAAGCTGACACTCAAATTCATCTGCACCACAGGCAAGCTGCCAGTGCCCTGGCCTACTCTGG
TCACTACCCTCACCTACGGGGTGCAGTGTTTCTCCAGATATCCCGACCACATGAAGCAGCATGATTTCTT
TAAATCTGCTATGCCTGAGGGGTACATCCAGGAACGGACAATTTTCTTTAAGGACGATGGTAACTACAAA
ACACGCGCAGAGGTGAAGTTCGAAGGCGACACTCTGGTCAATCGAATCGAGCTGAAGGGAATTGACTTTA
AAGAAGATGGGAACATCCTGGGTCACAAGCTGGAGTACAATACTAGGTATTCTCGGCGCGAAATGCTGCC
ACTCGTGTCTAGTCACAGGACCAGAATCTTTGAGGCAATTATGGCCGGAAAGCCCGAGGAAGCTAGAGAA
GCAAGTCACCGGCATCTGGCCTTCATCGAGGAAATTCTGCTCGACCGGAGCCGCGAGGAATCCCGAAGGG
AGCGCAGCCTGAGACGACTCGAACAGCGAAAGAACTGACTCGAGAAGCTTAAGTTTAAACCGCTGATCAG
CCTCGACTGTGCCTTCTAGTTGCCAGCCATCTGTTGTTTGCCCCTCCCCCGTGCCTTCCTTGACCCTGGA
AGGTGCCACTCCCACTGTCCTTTCCTAATAAAATGAGGAAATTGCATCGCATTGTCTGAGTAGGTGTCAT
TCTATTCTGGGGGGTGGGGTGGGGCAGGACAGCAAGGGGGAGGATTGGGAAGACAATAGCAGGCATGCTG
GGGATGCGGTGGGCTCTATGGCTTCTGAGGCGGAAAGAACCAGCTGGGGCTCTAGGGGGTATCCCC
[124 nt withheld, positions 2797-2920]
C
[91 nt withheld, positions 2922-3012]
A
[49 nt withheld, positions 3014-3062]
CCTTTGACGTTGGAGTCCACGTTCTTT
[37 nt withheld, positions 3090-3126]
ACCCTATCTCGGTCTATTCTTTTGATTTATAAGGGATTTTGCCGATTTCGGCCTATTGGTTAAAAAATGA
GCTGATTTAACAAAAATTTAACGCGAATTAATTCTGTGGAATGTGTGTCAGTTAGGGTGTGGAAAGTCCC
CAGGCTCCCCAGCAGGCAGAAGTATGCAAAGCATGCATCTCAATTAGTCAGCAACCAGGTGTGGAAAGTC
CCCAGGCTCCCCAGCAGGCAGAAGTATGCAAAGCATGCATCTCAATTAGTCAGCAACCATAGTCCCGCCC
CTAACTCCGCCCATCCCGCCCCTAACTCCGCCCAGTTCCGCCCATTCTCCGCCCCATGGCTGACTAATTT
TTTTTATTTATGCAGAGGCCGAGGCCGCCTCTGCCTCTGAGCTATTCCAGAAGTAGTGAGGAGGCTTTTT
TGGAGGCCTAGGCTTTTGCAAAAAGCTCCCGGGAGCTTGTATATCCATTTTCGGATCTGATCAAGAGACA
GGATGAGGATCGTTTCGCATGATTGAACAAGATGGATTGCACGCAGGTTCTCCGGCCGCTTGGGTGGAGA
GGCTATTCGGCTATGACTGGGCACAACAGACAATCGGCTGCTCTGATGCCGCCGTGTTCCGGCTGTCAGC
GCAGGGGCGCCCGGTTCTTTTTGTCAAGACCGACCTGTCCGGTGCCCTGAATGAACTGCAGGACGAGGCA
GCGCGGCTATCGTGGCTGGCCACGACGGGCGTTCCTTGCGCAGCTGTGCTCGACGTTGTCACTGAAGCGG
GAAGGGACTGGCTGCTATTGGGCGAAGTGCCGGGGCAGGATCTCCTGTCATCTCACCTTGCTCCTGCCGA
GAAAGTATCCATCATGGCTGATGCAATGCGGCGGCTGCATACGCTTGATCCGGCTACCTGCCCATTCGAC
CACCAAGCGAAACATCGCATCGAGCGAGCACGTACTCGGATGGAAGCCGGTCTTGTCGATCAGGATGATC
TGGACGAAGAGCATCAGGGGCTCGCGCCAGCCGAACTGTTCGCCAGGCTCAAGGCGCGCATGCCCGACGG
CGAGGATCTCGTCGTGACCCATGGCGATGCCTGCTTGCCGAATATCATGGTGGAAAATGGCCGCTTTTCT
GGATTCATCGACTGTGGCCGGCTGGGTGTGGCGGACCGCTATCAGGACATAGCGTTGGCTACCCGTGATA
TTGCTGAAGAGCTTGGCGGCGAATGGGCTGACCGCTTCCTCGTGCTTTACGGTATCGCCGCTCCCGATTC
GCAGCGCATCGCCTTCTATCGCCTTCTTGACGAGTTCTTCTGAGCGGGACTCTGGGGTTCGAAATGACCG
ACCAAGCGACGCCCAACCTGCCATCACGAGATTTCGATTCCACCGCCGCCTTCTATGAAAGGTTGGGCTT
CGGAATCGTTTTCCGGGACGCCGGCTGGATGATCCTCCAGCGCGGGGATCTCATGCTGGAGTTCTTCGCC
CACCCCAACTTGTTTATTGCAGCTTATAATGGTTACAAATAAAGCAATAGCATCACAAATTTCACAAATA
AAGCATTTTTTTCACTGCATTCTAGTTGTGGTTTGTCCAAACTCATCAATGTATCTTATCATGTCTGTAT
ACCGTCGACCTCTAGCTAGAGCTTGGCGTAATCATGGTCATAGCTGTTTCCTGTGTGAAATTGTTATCCG
CTCACAATTCCACACAACATACGAGCCGGAAGCATAAAGTGTAAAGCCTGGGGTGCCTAATGAGTGAGCT
AACTCACATTAATTGCGTTGCGCTCACTGCCCGCTTTCCAGTCGGGAAACCTGTCGTGCCAGCTGCATTA
ATGAATCGGCCAACGCGCGGGGAGAGGCGGTTTGCGTATTGGGCGCTCTTCCGCTTCCTCGCTCACTGAC
TCGCTGCGCTCGGTCGTTCGGCTGCGGCGAGCGGTATCAGCTCACTCAAAGGCGGTAATACGGTTATCCA
CAGAATCAGGGGATAACGCAGGAAAGAACATGTGAGCAAAAGGCCAGCAAAAGGCCAGGAACCGTAAAAA
GGCCGCGTTGCTGGCGTTTTTCCATAGGCTCCGCCCCCCTGACGAGCATCACAAAAATCGACGCTCAAGT
CAGAGGTGGCGAAACCCGACAGGACTATAAAGATACCAGGCGTTTCCCCCTGGAAGCTCCCTCGTGCGCT
CTCCTGTTCCGACCCTGCCGCTTACCGGATACCTGTCCGCCTTTCTCCCTTCGGGAAGCGTGGCGCTTTC
TCATAGCTCACGCTGTAGGTATCTCAGTTCGGTGTAGGTCGTTCGCTCCAAGCTGGGCTGTGTGCACGAA
CCCCCCGTTCAGCCCGACCGCTGCGCCTTATCCGGTAACTATCGTCTTGAGTCCAACCCGGTAAGACACG
ACTTATCGCCACTGGCAGCAGCCACTGGTAACAGGATTAGCAGAGCGAGGTATGTAGGCGGTGCTACAGA
GTTCTTGAAGTGGTGGCCTAACTACGGCTACACTAGAAGAACAGTATTTGGTATCTGCGCTCTGCTGAAG
CCAGTTACCTTCGGAAAAAGAGTTGGTAGCTCTTGATCCGGCAAACAAACCACCGCTGGTAGCGGTGGTT
TTTTTGTTTGCAAGCAGCAGATTACGCGCAGAAAAAAAGGATCTCAAGAAGATCCTTTGATCTTTTCTAC
GGGGTCTGACGCTCAGTGGAACGAAAACTCACGTTAAGGGATTTTGGTCATGAGATTATCAAAAAGGATC
TTCACCTAGATCCTTTTAAATTAAAAATGAAGTTTTAAATCAATCTAAAGTATATATGAGTAAACTTGGT
CTGACAGTTACCAATGCTTAATCAGTGAGGCACCTATCTCAGCGATCTGTCTATTTCGTTCATCCATAGT
TGCCTGACTCCCCGTCGTGTAGATAACTACGATACGGGAGGGCTTACCATCTGGCCCCAGTGCTGCAATG
ATACCGCGAGACCCACGCTCACCGGCTCCAGATTTATCAGCAATAAACCAGCCAGCCGGAAGGGCCGAGC
GCAGAAGTGGTCCTGCAACTTTATCCGCCTCCATCCAGTCTATTAATTGTTGCCGGGAAGCTAGAGTAAG
TAGTTCGCCAGTTAATAGTTTGCGCAACGTTGTTGCCATTGCTACAGGCATCGTGGTGTCACGCTCGTCG
TTTGGTATGGCTTCATTCAGCTCCGGTTCCCAACGATCAAGGCGAGTTACATGATCCCCCATGTTGTGCA
AAAAAGCGGTTAGCTCCTTCGGTCCTCCGATCGTTGTCAGAAGTAAGTTGGCCGCAGTGTTATCACTCAT
GGTTATGGCAGCACTGCATAATTCTCTTACTGTCATGCCATCCGTAAGATGCTTTTCTGTGACTGGTGAG
TACTCAACCAAGTCATTCTGAGAATAGTGTATGCGGCGACCGAGTTGCTCTTGCCCGGCGTCAATACGGG
ATAATACCGCGCCACATAGCAGAACTTTAAAAGTGCTCATCATTGGAAAACGTTCTTCGGGGCGAAAACT
CTCAAGGATCTTACCGCTGTTGAGATCCAGTTCGATGTAACCCACTCGTGCACCCAACTGATCTTCAGCA
TCTTTTACTTTCACCAGCGTTTCTGGGTGAGCAAAAACAGGAAGGCAAAATGCCGCAAAAAAGGGAATAA
GGGCGACACGGAAATGTTGAATACTCATACTCTTCCTTTTTCAATATTATTGAAGCATTTATCAGGGTTA
TTGTCTCATGAGCGGATACATATTTGAATGTATTTAGAAAAATAAACAAATAGGGGTTCCGCGCACATTT
CCCCGAAAAGTGCCACCTGACGTC
